Addgene plasmid #77336: TRPM6 gRNA (BRDN0001148109)
Purpose: 3rd generation lentiviral gRNA plasmid targeting human TRPM6
Depositing lab: John Doench & David Root. Depositing organization: Broad Institute. Publication: Optimized sgRNA design to maximize activity and minimize off-target effects of CRISPR-Cas9. Doench JG, Fusi N, Sullender M, Hegde M, Vaimberg EW, Donovan KF, Smith I, Tothova Z, Wilen C, Orchard R, Virgin HW, Listgarten J, Root DE. Nat Biotechnol. 2016 Jan 18. doi: 10.1038/nbt.3437. PubMed 26780180.
Backbone
  Vector backbone: lentiGuide-Puro
  Backbone manufacturer: Zhang Lab (Addgene plasmid # 52963)
  Vector type: Mammalian Expression, Lentiviral, CRISPR
  Selectable markers: Puromycin
Growth in bacteria
  Bacterial resistance: Ampicillin, 100 μg/mL
  Growth temperature: 37°C
  Growth strain: DH5alpha
  Copy number: High Copy
Gene/Insert
  Gene/Insert name: TRPM6 (alt names: TRPM6; NM_001177310.1)
  gRNA/shRNA sequence: GGATGGTAAGAAAGCGATGG
  Species: H. sapiens (human)
  Entrez Gene: TRPM6 (a.k.a. HSH, HMGX, HOMG, CHAK2, HOMG1)
  Promoter: hU6
  Cloning method: Unknown
  Sequencing primers: 5′ U6-F; 3′ pS2-R
Terms and licenses: Academic/Nonprofit Terms; Industry Terms: Not Available to Industry
Depositor comments: The gRNA was designed to target the following Genbank reference sequence(s): NM_001177310.1,NM_001177311.1,NM_017662.4. Note that this plasmid does NOT contain Cas9. It should be used in conjunction with lentiCas9-Blast (Addgene #52962) or otherwise with cell lines already expressing Cas9. Browse the full kinome gRNA library at http://www.addgene.org/pooled-library/broadgpp-human-kinome/ or visit http://www.broadinstitute.org/rnai/public/ for detailed protocols and information.
How to cite: TRPM6 gRNA (BRDN0001148109) was a gift from John Doench & David Root (Addgene plasmid # 77336 ; http://n2t.net/addgene:77336 ; RRID:Addgene_77336)
