[The description below was written by a language model from this plasmid's Addgene catalogue record and pLannotate feature annotations shown in this document.]
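Description:
TRPM6 gRNA (BRDN0001148109) is a third-generation lentiviral guide RNA plasmid built on the lentiGuide-Puro backbone and designed to target human TRPM6, with the guide chosen against several TRPM6 reference transcripts. It is propagated in E. coli as a high-copy plasmid through a ColE1/pUC-type origin with ampicillin selection (β-lactamase). An f1 origin, an SV40 origin and lac-derived remnants are also annotated in the backbone.

The viral portion is arranged for transfer-vector packaging. An RSV promoter drives a truncated HIV-1 5' LTR, making genomic RNA production Tat-independent. It is followed by the Ψ packaging signal, a partial gag sequence, the Rev response element for Rev-dependent nuclear export, and a cPPT/CTS. The 3' LTR carries the ΔU3 deletion, which makes the integrated provirus self-inactivating. Between the LTRs sit two expression units. The human U6 RNA polymerase III promoter transcribes the TRPM6-specific spacer fused to the Streptococcus pyogenes Cas9 guide scaffold. An EF-1α core promoter with its intron A drives puromycin N-acetyltransferase, which allows selection of transduced mammalian cells. A WPRE downstream of the puromycin cassette enhances transcript expression.

The plasmid does not encode Cas9, so it must be used with a separate Cas9 vector such as lentiCas9-Blast, or in cells that already express Cas9. It is an individual clone corresponding to a human kinome gRNA library and is used for CRISPR-Cas9 targeting of TRPM6 in human cells. According to the record, it comes from work on optimising sgRNA design for higher activity and fewer off-target effects.
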