Features (pLannotate 1.2.2; 29 found; start..end, strand, type, name):
     14..80      +  CDS            small t antigen (fragment): SV40 (simian virus 40) small t antigen
    106..317     +  promoter       EF-1α core promoter: core promoter for human elongation factor EF-1α
    318..1256    +  intron         EF-1α intron A: intron upstream of the start codon of human EF-1α
   1278..1877    +  CDS            PuroR (fragment): puromycin N-acetyltransferase; pac from Streptomyces; confers resistance to puromycin
   1893..2481    +  misc_feature   WPRE: woodchuck hepatitis virus posttranscriptional regulatory element
   2532..2551    +  misc_feature   cPPT/CTS (fragment): central polypurine tract and central termination sequence of HIV-1
   2553..2786    +  LTR            3' LTR (ΔU3): self-inactivating 3' long terminal repeat (LTR) from HIV-1
   2864..2985    +  polyA_signal   SV40 poly(A) signal: SV40 polyadenylation signal
   3025..3160    +  rep_origin     SV40 ori: SV40 origin of replication
   3181..3199    -  promoter       T7 promoter: promoter for bacteriophage T7 RNA polymerase
   3207..3362    +  CDS            lacZα (fragment): LacZα fragment of β-galactosidase; lacZ fragment
   3367..3795    +  rep_origin     f1 ori (sequence partly withheld): f1 bacteriophage origin of replication; arrow indicates direction of (+) strand synthesis
   3848..3952    +  promoter       AmpR promoter: bla
   3953..4813    +  CDS            AmpR: β-lactamase; bla; confers resistance to ampicillin, carbenicillin, and related antibiotics
   4984..5572    +  rep_origin     ori: high-copy-number ColE1/pMB1/pBR322/pUC origin of replication
   5755..5847    +  CDS            lacI (fragment): lac repressor; lacI; The lac repressor binds to the lac operator to inhibit transcription in E. coli. This inhibition can be relieved by adding lactose or isopropyl-β-D-thiogalactopyranoside (IPTG).
   5860..5881    +  protein_bind   CAP binding site: CAP binding activates transcription in the presence of cAMP. E. coli catabolite activator protein
   5896..5926    +  promoter       lac promoter: promoter for the E. coli lac operon
   5934..5950    +  protein_bind   lac operator: The lac repressor binds to the lac operator to inhibit transcription in E. coli. This inhibition can be relieved by adding lactose or isopropyl-β-D-thiogalactopyranoside (IPTG). lac repressor encoded by lacI
   5995..6013    +  promoter       T3 promoter: promoter for bacteriophage T3 RNA polymerase
   6041..6267    +  promoter       RSV promoter: Rous sarcoma virus enhancer/promoter
   6268..6448    +  LTR            5' LTR (truncated): truncated 5' long terminal repeat (LTR) from HIV-1
   6495..6620    +  misc_feature   HIV-1 Ψ: packaging signal of human immunodeficiency virus type 1
   6604..6967    +  CDS            HIV-1 gag (fragment): gag protein from human immunodeficiency virus 1; gag
   7113..7346    +  misc_feature   RRE: The Rev response element (RRE) of HIV-1 allows for Rev-dependent mRNA export from the nucleus to the cytoplasm.
   7723..7749    +  CDS            Rev (fragment): human immunodeficiency virus 1 (HIV-1) Rev protein; rev; enhances nuclear export of unspliced and incompletely spliced viral mRNAs
   7753..7993    +  promoter       U6 promoter: RNA polymerase III promoter for human U6 snRNA
   8023..8098    +  misc_RNA       gRNA scaffold: guide RNA scaffold for the Streptococcus pyogenes CRISPR/Cas9 system
   8154..8271    +  misc_feature   cPPT/CTS: central polypurine tract and central termination sequence of HIV-1
>Addgene plasmid #77336 | TRPM6 gRNA (BRDN0001148109) | addgene full sequence | sequence record 187564 | Addgene Assembled Sequence
CCCGGGTGCAAAGATGGATAAAGTTTTAAACAGAGAGGAATCTTTGCAGCTAATGGACCTTCTAGGTCTT
GAAAGGAGTGGGAATTGGCTCCGGTGCCCGTCAGTGGGCAGAGCGCACATCGCCCACAGTCCCCGAGAAG
TTGGGGGGAGGGGTCGGCAATTGATCCGGTGCCTAGAGAAGGTGGCGCGGGGTAAACTGGGAAAGTGATG
TCGTGTACTGGCTCCGCCTTTTTCCCGAGGGTGGGGGAGAACCGTATATAAGTGCAGTAGTCGCCGTGAA
CGTTCTTTTTCGCAACGGGTTTGCCGCCAGAACACAGGTAAGTGCCGTGTGTGGTTCCCGCGGGCCTGGC
CTCTTTACGGGTTATGGCCCTTGCGTGCCTTGAATTACTTCCACCTGGCTGCAGTACGTGATTCTTGATC
CCGAGCTTCGGGTTGGAAGTGGGTGGGAGAGTTCGAGGCCTTGCGCTTAAGGAGCCCCTTCGCCTCGTGC
TTGAGTTGAGGCCTGGCCTGGGCGCTGGGGCCGCCGCGTGCGAATCTGGTGGCACCTTCGCGCCTGTCTC
GCTGCTTTCGATAAGTCTCTAGCCATTTAAAATTTTTGATGACCTGCTGCGACGCTTTTTTTCTGGCAAG
ATAGTCTTGTAAATGCGGGCCAAGATCTGCACACTGGTATTTCGGTTTTTGGGGCCGCGGGCGGCGACGG
GGCCCGTGCGTCCCAGCGCACATGTTCGGCGAGGCGGGGCCTGCGAGCGCGGCCACCGAGAATCGGACGG
GGGTAGTCTCAAGCTGGCCGGCCTGCTCTGGTGCCTGGCCTCGCGCCGCCGTGTATCGCCCCGCCCTGGG
CGGCAAGGCTGGCCCGGTCGGCACCAGTTGCGTGAGCGGAAAGATGGCCGCTTCCCGGCCCTGCTGCAGG
GAGCTCAAAATGGAGGACGCGGCGCTCGGGAGAGCGGGCGGGTGAGTCACCCACACAAAGGAAAAGGGCC
TTTCCGTCCTCAGCCGTCGCTTCATGTGACTCCACGGAGTACCGGGCGCCGTCCAGGCACCTCGATTAGT
TCTCGAGCTTTTGGAGTACGTCGTCTTTAGGTTGGGGGGAGGGGTTTTATGCGATGGAGTTTCCCCACAC
TGAGTGGGTGGAGACTGAAGTTAGGCCAGCTTGGCACTTGATGTAATTCTCCTTGGAATTTGCCCTTTTT
GAGTTTGGATCTTGGTTCATTCTCAAGCCTCAGACAGTGGTTCAAAGTTTTTTTCTTCCATTTCAGGTGT
CGTGACGTACGGCCACCATGACCGAGTACAAGCCCACGGTGCGCCTCGCCACCCGCGACGACGTCCCCAG
GGCCGTACGCACCCTCGCCGCCGCGTTCGCCGACTACCCCGCCACGCGCCACACCGTCGATCCGGACCGC
CACATCGAGCGGGTCACCGAGCTGCAAGAACTCTTCCTCACGCGCGTCGGGCTCGACATCGGCAAGGTGT
GGGTCGCGGACGACGGCGCCGCCGTGGCGGTCTGGACCACGCCGGAGAGCGTCGAAGCGGGGGCGGTGTT
CGCCGAGATCGGCCCGCGCATGGCCGAGTTGAGCGGTTCCCGGCTGGCCGCGCAGCAACAGATGGAAGGC
CTCCTGGCGCCGCACCGGCCCAAGGAGCCCGCGTGGTTCCTGGCCACCGTCGGAGTCTCGCCCGACCACC
AGGGCAAGGGTCTGGGCAGCGCCGTCGTGCTCCCCGGAGTGGAGGCGGCCGAGCGCGCCGGGGTGCCCGC
CTTCCTGGAGACCTCCGCGCCCCGCAACCTCCCCTTCTACGAGCGGCTCGGCTTCACCGTCACCGCCGAC
GTCGAGGTGCCCGAAGGACCGCGCACCTGGTGCATGACCCGCAAGCCCGGTGCCTGAACGCGTTAAGTCG
ACAATCAACCTCTGGATTACAAAATTTGTGAAAGATTGACTGGTATTCTTAACTATGTTGCTCCTTTTAC
GCTATGTGGATACGCTGCTTTAATGCCTTTGTATCATGCTATTGCTTCCCGTATGGCTTTCATTTTCTCC
TCCTTGTATAAATCCTGGTTGCTGTCTCTTTATGAGGAGTTGTGGCCCGTTGTCAGGCAACGTGGCGTGG
TGTGCACTGTGTTTGCTGACGCAACCCCCACTGGTTGGGGCATTGCCACCACCTGTCAGCTCCTTTCCGG
GACTTTCGCTTTCCCCCTCCCTATTGCCACGGCGGAACTCATCGCCGCCTGCCTTGCCCGCTGCTGGACA
GGGGCTCGGCTGTTGGGCACTGACAATTCCGTGGTGTTGTCGGGGAAATCATCGTCCTTTCCTTGGCTGC
TCGCCTGTGTTGCCACCTGGATTCTGCGCGGGACGTCCTTCTGCTACGTCCCTTCGGCCCTCAATCCAGC
GGACCTTCCTTCCCGCGGCCTGCTGCCGGCTCTGCGGCCTCTTCCGCGTCTTCGCCTTCGCCCTCAGACG
AGTCGGATCTCCCTTTGGGCCGCCTCCCCGCGTCGACTTTAAGACCAATGACTTACAAGGCAGCTGTAGA
TCTTAGCCACTTTTTAAAAGAAAAGGGGGGACTGGAAGGGCTAATTCACTCCCAACGAAGACAAGATCTG
CTTTTTGCTTGTACTGGGTCTCTCTGGTTAGACCAGATCTGAGCCTGGGAGCTCTCTGGCTAACTAGGGA
ACCCACTGCTTAAGCCTCAATAAAGCTTGCCTTGAGTGCTTCAAGTAGTGTGTGCCCGTCTGTTGTGTGA
CTCTGGTAACTAGAGATCCCTCAGACCCTTTTAGTCAGTGTGGAAAATCTCTAGCAGTACGTATAGTAGT
TCATGTCATCTTATTATTCAGTATTTATAACTTGCAAAGAAATGAATATCAGAGAGTGAGAGGAACTTGT
TTATTGCAGCTTATAATGGTTACAAATAAAGCAATAGCATCACAAATTTCACAAATAAAGCATTTTTTTC
ACTGCATTCTAGTTGTGGTTTGTCCAAACTCATCAATGTATCTTATCATGTCTGGCTCTAGCTATCCCGC
CCCTAACTCCGCCCATCCCGCCCCTAACTCCGCCCAGTTCCGCCCATTCTCCGCCCCATGGCTGACTAAT
TTTTTTTATTTATGCAGAGGCCGAGGCCGCCTCGGCCTCTGAGCTATTCCAGAAGTAGTGAGGAGGCTTT
TTTGGAGGCCTAGGGACGTACCCAATTCGCCCTATAGTGAGTCGTATTACGCGCGCTCACTGGCCGTCGT
TTTACAACGTCGTGACTGGGAAAACCCTGGCGTTACCCAACTTAATCGCCTTGCAGCACATCCCCCTTTC
GCCAGCTGGCGTAATAGCGAAGAGGCCCGCACCGATCGCCCTTCCCAACAGTTGCGCAGCCTGAATGGCG
AATGGG
[124 nt withheld, positions 3367-3490]
C
[91 nt withheld, positions 3492-3582]
A
[49 nt withheld, positions 3584-3632]
CCTTTGACGTTGGAGTCCACGTTCTTT
[37 nt withheld, positions 3660-3696]
ACCCTATCTCGGTCTATTCTTTTGATTTATAAGGGATTTTGCCGATTTCGGCCTATTGGTTAAAAAATGA
GCTGATTTAACAAAAATTTAACGCGAATTTTAACAAAATATTAACGCTTACAATTTAGGTGGCACTTTTC
GGGGAAATGTGCGCGGAACCCCTATTTGTTTATTTTTCTAAATACATTCAAATATGTATCCGCTCATGAG
ACAATAACCCTGATAAATGCTTCAATAATATTGAAAAAGGAAGAGTATGAGTATTCAACATTTCCGTGTC
GCCCTTATTCCCTTTTTTGCGGCATTTTGCCTTCCTGTTTTTGCTCACCCAGAAACGCTGGTGAAAGTAA
AAGATGCTGAAGATCAGTTGGGTGCACGAGTGGGTTACATCGAACTGGATCTCAACAGCGGTAAGATCCT
TGAGAGTTTTCGCCCCGAAGAACGTTTTCCAATGATGAGCACTTTTAAAGTTCTGCTATGTGGCGCGGTA
TTATCCCGTATTGACGCCGGGCAAGAGCAACTCGGTCGCCGCATACACTATTCTCAGAATGACTTGGTTG
AGTACTCACCAGTCACAGAAAAGCATCTTACGGATGGCATGACAGTAAGAGAATTATGCAGTGCTGCCAT
AACCATGAGTGATAACACTGCGGCCAACTTACTTCTGACAACGATCGGAGGACCGAAGGAGCTAACCGCT
TTTTTGCACAACATGGGGGATCATGTAACTCGCCTTGATCGTTGGGAACCGGAGCTGAATGAAGCCATAC
CAAACGACGAGCGTGACACCACGATGCCTGTAGCAATGGCAACAACGTTGCGCAAACTATTAACTGGCGA
ACTACTTACTCTAGCTTCCCGGCAACAATTAATAGACTGGATGGAGGCGGATAAAGTTGCAGGACCACTT
CTGCGCTCGGCCCTTCCGGCTGGCTGGTTTATTGCTGATAAATCTGGAGCCGGTGAGCGTGGGTCTCGCG
GTATCATTGCAGCACTGGGGCCAGATGGTAAGCCCTCCCGTATCGTAGTTATCTACACGACGGGGAGTCA
GGCAACTATGGATGAACGAAATAGACAGATCGCTGAGATAGGTGCCTCACTGATTAAGCATTGGTAACTG
TCAGACCAAGTTTACTCATATATACTTTAGATTGATTTAAAACTTCATTTTTAATTTAAAAGGATCTAGG
TGAAGATCCTTTTTGATAATCTCATGACCAAAATCCCTTAACGTGAGTTTTCGTTCCACTGAGCGTCAGA
CCCCGTAGAAAAGATCAAAGGATCTTCTTGAGATCCTTTTTTTCTGCGCGTAATCTGCTGCTTGCAAACA
AAAAAACCACCGCTACCAGCGGTGGTTTGTTTGCCGGATCAAGAGCTACCAACTCTTTTTCCGAAGGTAA
CTGGCTTCAGCAGAGCGCAGATACCAAATACTGTTCTTCTAGTGTAGCCGTAGTTAGGCCACCACTTCAA
GAACTCTGTAGCACCGCCTACATACCTCGCTCTGCTAATCCTGTTACCAGTGGCTGCTGCCAGTGGCGAT
AAGTCGTGTCTTACCGGGTTGGACTCAAGACGATAGTTACCGGATAAGGCGCAGCGGTCGGGCTGAACGG
GGGGTTCGTGCACACAGCCCAGCTTGGAGCGAACGACCTACACCGAACTGAGATACCTACAGCGTGAGCT
ATGAGAAAGCGCCACGCTTCCCGAAGGGAGAAAGGCGGACAGGTATCCGGTAAGCGGCAGGGTCGGAACA
GGAGAGCGCACGAGGGAGCTTCCAGGGGGAAACGCCTGGTATCTTTATAGTCCTGTCGGGTTTCGCCACC
TCTGACTTGAGCGTCGATTTTTGTGATGCTCGTCAGGGGGGCGGAGCCTATGGAAAAACGCCAGCAACGC
GGCCTTTTTACGGTTCCTGGCCTTTTGCTGGCCTTTTGCTCACATGTTCTTTCCTGCGTTATCCCCTGAT
TCTGTGGATAACCGTATTACCGCCTTTGAGTGAGCTGATACCGCTCGCCGCAGCCGAACGACCGAGCGCA
GCGAGTCAGTGAGCGAGGAAGCGGAAGAGCGCCCAATACGCAAACCGCCTCTCCCCGCGCGTTGGCCGAT
TCATTAATGCAGCTGGCACGACAGGTTTCCCGACTGGAAAGCGGGCAGTGAGCGCAACGCAATTAATGTG
AGTTAGCTCACTCATTAGGCACCCCAGGCTTTACACTTTATGCTTCCGGCTCGTATGTTGTGTGGAATTG
TGAGCGGATAACAATTTCACACAGGAAACAGCTATGACCATGATTACGCCAAGCGCGCAATTAACCCTCA
CTAAAGGGAACAAAAGCTGGAGCTGCAAGCTTAATGTAGTCTTATGCAATACTCTTGTAGTCTTGCAACA
TGGTAACGATGAGTTAGCAACATGCCTTACAAGGAGAGAAAAAGCACCGTGCATGCCGATTGGTGGAAGT
AAGGTGGTACGATCGTGCCTTATTAGGAAGGCAACAGACGGGTCTGACATGGATTGGACGAACCACTGAA
TTGCCGCATTGCAGAGATATTGTATTTAAGTGCCTAGCTCGATACATAAACGGGTCTCTCTGGTTAGACC
AGATCTGAGCCTGGGAGCTCTCTGGCTAACTAGGGAACCCACTGCTTAAGCCTCAATAAAGCTTGCCTTG
AGTGCTTCAAGTAGTGTGTGCCCGTCTGTTGTGTGACTCTGGTAACTAGAGATCCCTCAGACCCTTTTAG
TCAGTGTGGAAAATCTCTAGCAGTGGCGCCCGAACAGGGACTTGAAAGCGAAAGGGAAACCAGAGGAGCT
CTCTCGACGCAGGACTCGGCTTGCTGAAGCGCGCACGGCAAGAGGCGAGGGGCGGCGACTGGTGAGTACG
CCAAAAATTTTGACTAGCGGAGGCTAGAAGGAGAGAGATGGGTGCGAGAGCGTCAGTATTAAGCGGGGGA
GAATTAGATCGCGATGGGAAAAAATTCGGTTAAGGCCAGGGGGAAAGAAAAAATATAAATTAAAACATAT
AGTATGGGCAAGCAGGGAGCTAGAACGATTCGCAGTTAATCCTGGCCTGTTAGAAACATCAGAAGGCTGT
AGACAAATACTGGGACAGCTACAACCATCCCTTCAGACAGGATCAGAAGAACTTAGATCATTATATAATA
CAGTAGCAACCCTCTATTGTGTGCATCAAAGGATAGAGATAAAAGACACCAAGGAAGCTTTAGACAAGAT
AGAGGAAGAGCAAAACAAAAGTAAGACCACCGCACAGCAAGCGGCCGCTGATCTTCAGACCTGGAGGAGG
AGATATGAGGGACAATTGGAGAAGTGAATTATATAAATATAAAGTAGTAAAAATTGAACCATTAGGAGTA
GCACCCACCAAGGCAAAGAGAAGAGTGGTGCAGAGAGAAAAAAGAGCAGTGGGAATAGGAGCTTTGTTCC
TTGGGTTCTTGGGAGCAGCAGGAAGCACTATGGGCGCAGCGTCAATGACGCTGACGGTACAGGCCAGACA
ATTATTGTCTGGTATAGTGCAGCAGCAGAACAATTTGCTGAGGGCTATTGAGGCGCAACAGCATCTGTTG
CAACTCACAGTCTGGGGCATCAAGCAGCTCCAGGCAAGAATCCTGGCTGTGGAAAGATACCTAAAGGATC
AACAGCTCCTGGGGATTTGGGGTTGCTCTGGAAAACTCATTTGCACCACTGCTGTGCCTTGGAATGCTAG
TTGGAGTAATAAATCTCTGGAACAGATTTGGAATCACACGACCTGGATGGAGTGGGACAGAGAAATTAAC
AATTACACAAGCTTAATACACTCCTTAATTGAAGAATCGCAAAACCAGCAAGAAAAGAATGAACAAGAAT
TATTGGAATTAGATAAATGGGCAAGTTTGTGGAATTGGTTTAACATAACAAATTGGCTGTGGTATATAAA
ATTATTCATAATGATAGTAGGAGGCTTGGTAGGTTTAAGAATAGTTTTTGCTGTACTTTCTATAGTGAAT
AGAGTTAGGCAGGGATATTCACCATTATCGTTTCAGACCCACCTCCCAACCCCGAGGGGACCCAGAGAGG
GCCTATTTCCCATGATTCCTTCATATTTGCATATACGATACAAGGCTGTTAGAGAGATAATTAGAATTAA
TTTGACTGTAAACACAAAGATATTAGTACAAAATACGTGACGTAGAAAGTAATAATTTCTTGGGTAGTTT
GCAGTTTTAAAATTATGTTTTAAAATGGACTATCATATGCTTACCGTAACTTGAAAGTATTTCGATTTCT
TGGCTTTATATATCTTGTGGAAAGGACGAAACACCGGGATGGTAAGAAAGCGATGGGTTTTAGAGCTAGA
AATAGCAAGTTAAAATAAGGCTAGTCCGTTATCAACTTGAAAAAGTGGCACCGAGTCGGTGCTTTTTTAA
GCTTGGCGTAACTAGATCTTGAGACAAATGGCAGTATTCATCCACAATTTTAAAAGAAAAGGGGGGATTG
GGGGGTACAGTGCAGGGGAAAGAATAGTAGACATAATAGCAACAGACATACAAACTAAAGAATTACAAAA
ACAAATTACAAAAATTCAAAATTTTCGGGTTTATTACAGGGACAGCAGAGATCCACTTTGGCGCCGGCTC
GAGGGGG
