>Addgene plasmid #77336 | TRPM6 gRNA (BRDN0001148109) | depositor partial sequence | sequence record 144796 | Target Sequence
GGATGGTAAGAAAGCGATGG
