>Addgene plasmid #77336 | TRPM6 gRNA (BRDN0001148109) | addgene partial sequence | sequence record 187563 | hU6-F
AGAAAGTAATAATTTCTTGGGTAGTTTGCAGTTTTAAAATTATGTTTTAAAATGGACTATCATATGCTTA
CCGTAACTTGAAAGTATTTCGATTTCTTGGCTTTATATATCTTGTGGAAAGGACGAAACACCGGGATGGT
AAGAAAGCGATGGGTTTTAGAGCTAGAAATAGCAAGTTAAAATAAGGCTAGTCCGTTATCAACTTGAAAA
AGTGGCACCGAGTCGGTGCTTTTTTAAGCTTGGCGTAACTAGATCTTGAGACAAATGGCAGTATTCATCC
ACAATTTTAAAAGAAAAGGGGGGATTGGGGGGTACAGTGCAGGGGAAAGAATAGTAGACATAATAGCAAC
AGACATACAAACTAAAGAATTACAAAAACAAATTACAAAAATTCAAAATTTTCGGGTTTATTACAGGGAC
AGCAGAGATCCACTTTGGCGCCGGCTCGAGGGGGCCCGGGTGCAAAGATGGATAAAGTTTTAAACAGAGA
GGAATCTTTGCAGCTAATGGACCTTCTAGGTCTTGAAAGGAGTGGGAATTGGCTCCGGTGCCCGTCAGTG
GGCAGAGCGC
